>Addgene plasmid #12915 | DCT.VV.Orf227 | addgene partial sequence | sequence record 19304 | T7 5'-TAATACGACTCACTATAGGG-3'
TACCCTTCACCGAATTTCAGCTGAACCACCATGGGGAAAATGTTAGAATATTTTTGTCATTGATGTCATT
ATCTATAGAGATAACACATCCTCCGACAGAACTAATACAGAGTATAATAGTCGATAGTCTATGGGGAATA
AGATGGTACATCTCATTGTCATTTACAACTTCTACGCTTAAGATGTTGGTAAGAAGTACCGTTTCATCCA
TCTGTCTATTGATCTCATCAGATATAATTTTTTGAGCAATTCCCGGGGATCCGAATAAAGGGTCAAGACA
ATTCTGCAGATATCCAGCACAGTGGCGGCCGCTCGAGTCTAGAGGGCCCGCGGTTCGAAGGTAAGCCTAT
CCCTAACCCTCTCCTCGGTCTCGATTCTACGCGTACCGGTCATCATCACCATCACCATTGAGTTTAAACC
CGCTGATCAGCCTCGACTGTGCCTTCTAGTTGCCAGCCATCTGTTGTTTGCCCCTCCCCCGTGCCTTCCT
TGACCCTGGAAGGTGCCACTCCCACTGTCCTTTCCTAATAAAATGAGGAAATTGCATCGCATTGTCTGAG
TAGGTGTCATTCTATTCTGGGGGGTGGGGTGGGGCAGGACAGCAAGGGGGAGGATTGGGAAGACAATAGC
AGGCATGCTGGGGATGCGGTGGGCTCTATGGCTTCTGAGGCGGAAAGAACCAGCTGGGGCTCTAGGGGGT
ATCCCC
[76 nt withheld, positions 707-782]
