[The description below was written by a language model from this plasmid's Addgene catalogue record.]
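Description:
DCT.VV.Orf227 is a mammalian expression plasmid carrying a short vaccinia virus open reading frame, designated VV.Orf227 within its source library, in the commercial pcDNA 3.1D V5-His-TOPO backbone (about 5.5 kb without insert). The insert is recorded as 213 bp and is flanked by BamHI sites that remain intact, so the fragment can in principle be released by digestion. The plasmid is maintained at high copy in E. coli under ampicillin selection, and a neomycin resistance marker permits G418 selection of transfected mammalian cells. No feature table accompanies the record, so the promoter and tags are not explicitly listed. Vectors of this pcDNA3.1 family generally drive expression from the CMV immediate-early promoter, with an upstream T7 promoter (consistent with the T7 sequencing primer noted) and optional C-terminal V5 and His tags. The record does not state whether the ORF is in frame with those tags.

The construct belongs to a library of individually cloned vaccinia ORFs built for screening, associated with work identifying poxvirus CD8+ T cell determinants to support the design and characterization of smallpox vaccines. In that setting, each plasmid serves to express a single viral gene product in mammalian cells so that it can be tested as a source of T cell antigens. The "Orf227" name is library-specific, and the corresponding gene names in the Copenhagen and WR strains must be looked up in the library's supplemental data. The depositors caution that the clone was made for screening and may differ from the canonical gene sequence, so sequence verification is advisable before relying on it for other uses.
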