Addgene plasmid #12915: DCT.VV.Orf227
Purpose: This plasmid was designed for screening purposes and may contain discrepancies relative to the current canonical GenBank version of the gene.
Depositing lab: Jack Bennink & Jon Yewdell. Depositing organization: National Institute of Allergy and Infectious Diseases (NIAID). Publication: Identification of poxvirus CD8+ T cell determinants to enable rational design and characterization of smallpox vaccines. Tscharke DC, Karupiah G, Zhou J, Palmore T, Irvine KR, Haeryfar SM, Williams S, Sidney J, Sette A, Bennink JR, Yewdell JW. J Exp Med. 2005 January 3; 201(1): 95–104. 10.1084/jem.20041912 PubMed 15623576.
Backbone
  Vector backbone: pcDNA 3.1D V5-His-TOPO
  Backbone manufacturer: Invitrogen
  Backbone size w/o insert (bp): 5514
  Vector type: Mammalian Expression
  Selectable markers: Neomycin (select with G418)
Growth in bacteria
  Bacterial resistance: Ampicillin, 100 μg/mL
  Growth temperature: 37°C
  Growth strain: DH5alpha
  Copy number: High Copy
Gene/Insert
  Gene/Insert name: VV.Orf227
  Species: Vaccinia Virus
  Insert size (bp): 213
  Cloning method: Restriction Enzyme; 5′ cloning site BamHI (not destroyed); 3′ cloning site BamHI (not destroyed)
  Sequencing primers: 5′ Universal T7
Terms and licenses: Academic/Nonprofit Terms; Industry Terms: Not Available to Industry
Depositor comments: Please see the Vaccinia kit page ( https://www.addgene.org/vvorf/ ) for more information. The kit page contains the supplemental VVOrfData spreadsheet, which includes important information about this plasmid. The plasmid and insert names provided here relate only to this library. The name of the ORF (if present) in VACV strain Copenhagen and the name of the ORF (if annotated) in VACV strain WR sequence can be found in VVOrfData spreadsheet. Please note that the amino acid sequence given for each ORF in the spreadsheet may contain some errors. Additionally, changes from the expected sequence may be present in these plasmids. Please see Addgene's quality control sequence and sequencing notes in the VVOrfData spreadsheet before ordering this plasmid.
How to cite: DCT.VV.Orf227 was a gift from Jack Bennink & Jon Yewdell (Addgene plasmid # 12915 ; http://n2t.net/addgene:12915 ; RRID:Addgene_12915)
